>Addgene plasmid #106387 | pBBR6k-con-GFPuv | addgene full sequence | sequence record 206296 | Addgene NGS Result
GACGTCTCCGGTTCCCTTATGCGACTCCTGCATTAGGAAGCAGCCCAGTAGTAGGTTGAGGCCGTTGAGC
ACCGCCGCCGCAAGGAATGGTGCATGCAAGGAGATGGCGCCCAACAGTCCCCCGGCCACGGGGCCTGCCA
CCATACCCACGCCGAAACAAGCGCTCATGAGCCCGAAGTGGCGAGCCCGATCTTCCCCATCGGTGATGTC
GGCGATATAGGCGCCAGCAACCGCACCTGTGGCGCCGGTGATGCCGGCCACGATGCGTCCGGCGTAGAGG
ATCGAGAATTGTGAGCGGATAACAATTGACATTGTGAGCGGATAACAAGATACTGAGCACATCAGCAGGA
CGCACTGACCGAATTCAAAAGATCTTTTAAGAAGGAGATATACATATGAGTAAAGGAGAAGAACTTTTCA
CTGGAGTTGTCCCAATTCTTGTTGAATTAGATGGTGATGTTAATGGGCACAAATTTTCTGTCAGTGGAGA
GGGTGAAGGTGATGCAACATACGGAAAACTTACCCTTAAATTTATTTGCACTACTGGAAAACTACCTGTT
CCGTGGCCAACACTTGTCACTACTTTCTCTTATGGTGTTCAATGCTTTTCCCGTTATCCGGATCACATGA
AACGGCATGACTTTTTCAAGAGTGCCATGCCCGAAGGTTATGTACAGGAACGCACTATATCTTTCAAAGA
TGACGGGAACTACAAGACGCGTGCTGAAGTCAAGTTTGAAGGTGATACCCTTGTTAATCGTATCGAGTTA
AAAGGTATTGATTTTAAAGAAGATGGAAACATTCTCGGACACAAACTGGAGTACAACTATAACTCACACA
ATGTATACATCACGGCAGACAAACAAAAGAATGGAATCAAAGCTAACTTCAAAATTCGCCACAACATTGA
AGATGGCTCCGTTCAACTAGCAGACCATTATCAACAAAATACTCCAATTGGCGATGGCCCTGTCCTTTTA
CCAGACAACCATTACCTGTCCACACAATCTGCCCTTTCGAAAGATCCCAACGAAAAGCGTGACCACATGG
TCCTTCTTGAGTTTGTAACTGCTGCTGGGATTACACATGGCATGGATGAGCTCTACAAATAAGGATCCAA
ACTCGAGTAAGGATCTCCAGGCATCAAATAAAACGAAAGGCTCAGTCGAAAGACTGGGCCTTTCGTTTTA
TCTGTTGTTTGTCGGTGAACGCTCTCTACTAGAGTCACACTGGCTCACCTTCGGGTGGGCCTTTCTGCGT
TTATACCTAGGCTACAGCCGATAGTCTGGAACAGCGCACTTACGGGTTGCTGCGCAACCCAAGTGCTACC
GGCGCGGCAGCGTGACCCGTGTCGGCGGCTCCAACGGCTCGCCATCGTCCAGAAAACACGGCTCATCGGG
CATCGGCAGGCGCTGCTGCCCGCGCCGTTCCCATTCCTCCGTTTCGGTCAAGGCTGGCAGGTCTGGTTCC
ATGCCCGGAATGCCGGGCTGGCTGGGCGGCTCCTCGCCGGGGCCGGTCGGTAGTTGCTGCTCGCCCGGAT
ACAGGGTCGGGATGCGGCGCAGGTCGCCATGCCCCAACAGCGATTCGTCCTGGTCGTCGTGATCAACCAC
CACGGCGGCACTGAACACCGACAGGCGCAACTGGTCGCGGGGCTGGCCCCACGCCACGCGGTCATTGACC
ACGTAGGCCGACACGGTGCCGGGGCCGTTGAGCTTCACGACGGAGATCCAGCGCTCGGCCACCAAGTCCT
TGACTGCGTATTGGACCGTCCGCAAAGAACGTCCGATGAGCTTGGAAAGTGTCTTCTGGCTGACCACCAC
GGCGTTCTGGTGGCCCATCTGCGCCACGAGGTGATGCAGCAGCATTGCCGCCGTGGGTTTCCTCGCAATA
AGCCCGGCCCACGCCTCATGCGCTTTGCGTTCCGTTTGCACCCAGTGACCGGGCTTGTTCTTGGCTTGAA
TGCCGATTTCTCTGGACTGCGTGGCCATGCTTATCTCCATGCGGTAGGGGTGCCGCACGGTTGCGGCACC
ATGCGCAATCAGCTGCAACTTTTCGGCAGCGCGACAACAATTATGCGTTGCGTAAAAGTGGCAGTCAATT
ACAGATTTTCTTTAACCTACGCAATGAGCTATTGCGGGGGGTGCCGCAATGAGCTGTTGCGTACCCCCCT
TTTTTAAGTTGTTGATTTTTAAGTCTTTCGCATTTCGCCCTATATCTAGTTCTTTGGTGCCCAAAGAAGG
GCACCCCTGCGGGGTTCCCCCACGCCTTCGGCGCGGCTCCCCCTCCGGCAAAAAGTGGCCCCTCCGGGGC
TTGTTGATCGACTGCGCGGCCTTCGGCCTTGCCCAAGGTGGCGCTGCCCCCTTGGAACCCCCGCACTCGC
CGCCGTGAGGCTCGGGGGGCAGGCGGGCGGGCTTCGCCCTTCGACTGCCCCCACTCGCATAGGCTTGGGT
CGTTCCAGGCGCGTCAAGGCCAAGCCGCTGCGCGGTCGCTGCGCGAGTCTTGACCCGCCTTCCACTTGGT
GTCCAACCGGCAAGCGAAGCGCGCAGGCCGCAGGCCGGAGGCTTTTCCCCAGAGAAAATTAAAAAAATTG
ATGGGGCAAGGCCGCAGGCCGCGCAGTTGGAGCCGGTGGGTATGTGGTCGAAGGCTGGGTAGCCGGTGGG
CAATCCCTGTGGTCAAGCTCGTGGGCAGGCGCAGCCTGTCCATCAGCTTGTCCAGCAGGGTTGTCCACGG
GCCGAGCGAAGCGAGCCAGCCGGTGGCCGCTCGCGGCCATCGTCCACATATCCTAGTGCTTGGATTCTCA
CCAATAAAAAACGCCCGGCGGCAACCGAGCGTTCTGAACAAATCCAGATGGAGTTCTGAGGTCATTACTG
GATCTATCAACAGGAGTCCAAGCGAGCTCTCGAACCCCAGAGTCCCGCTCAGAAGAACTCGTCAAGAAGG
CGATAGAAGGCGATGCGCTGCGAATCGGGAGCGGCGATACCGTAAAGCACGAGGAAGCGGTCAGCCCATT
CGCCGCCAAGCTCTTCAGCAATATCACGGGTAGCCAACGCTATGTCCTGATAGCGGTCCGCCACACCCAG
CCGGCCACAGTCGATGAATCCAGAAAAGCGGCCATTTTCCACCATGATATTCGGCAAGCAGGCATCGCCA
TGGGTCACGACGAGATCCTCGCCGTCGGGCATGCGCGCCTTGAGCCTGGCGAACAGTTCGGCTGGCGCGA
GCCCCTGATGCTCTTCGTCCAGATCATCCTGATCGACAAGACCGGCTTCCATCCGAGTACGTGCTCGCTC
GATGCGATGTTTCGCTTGGTGGTCGAATGGGCAGGTAGCCGGATCAAGCGTATGCAGCCGCCGCATTGCA
TCAGCCATGATGGATACTTTCTCGGCAGGAGCAAGGTGAGATGACAGGAGATCCTGCCCCGGCACTTCGC
CCAATAGCAGCCAGTCCCTTCCCGCTTCAGTGACAACGTCGAGCACAGCTGCGCAAGGAACGCCCGTCGT
GGCCAGCCACGATAGCCGCGCTGCCTCGTCCTGCAGTTCATTCAGGGCACCGGACAGGTCGGTCTTGACA
AAAAGAACCGGGCGCCCCTGCGCTGACAGCCGGAACACGGCGGCATCAGAGCAGCCGATTGTCTGTTGTG
CCCAGTCATAGCCGAATAGCCTCTCCACCCAAGCGGCCGGAGAACCTGCGTGCAATCCATCTTGTTCAAT
CATGCGAAACGATCCTCATCCTGTCTCTTGATCAGATCATGATCCCCTGCGCCATCAGATCCTTGGCGGC
AAGAAAGCCATCCAGTTTACTTTGCAGGGCTTCCCAACCTTACCAGAGGGCGCCCCAGCTGGCAATTCC
Features (pLannotate 1.2.2; 12 found; start..end, strand, type, name):
     13..283     -  CDS            TcR (fragment): tetracycline efflux protein; tet; confers resistance to tetracycline
    289..305     +  protein_bind   lac operator: The lac repressor binds to the lac operator to inhibit transcription in E. coli. This inhibition can be relieved by adding lactose or isopropyl-β-D-thiogalactopyranoside (IPTG). lac repressor encoded by lacI
    312..328     +  protein_bind   lac operator: The lac repressor binds to the lac operator to inhibit transcription in E. coli. This inhibition can be relieved by adding lactose or isopropyl-β-D-thiogalactopyranoside (IPTG). lac repressor encoded by lacI
    328..360     +  promoter       PLtetO-1 promoter (fragment): modified phage lambda PL promoter with tet operator sites (Lutz and Bujard, 1997)
    396..1109    +  CDS            &alpha;GFP: &alpha;GFP is a basic (constitutively fluorescent) long stokes shift fluorescent protein published in 1996, derived from Aequorea victoria.
   1145..1216    +  terminator     rrnB T1 terminator: transcription terminator T1 from the E. coli rrnB gene
   1232..1259    +  terminator     T7Te terminator: phage T7 early transcription terminator
   1326..1988    -  CDS            pBBR1 Rep: replication protein for the broad-host-range plasmid pBBR1 from Bordetella bronchiseptica
   1989..2760    -  rep_origin     pBBR1 oriV: replication origin of the broad-host-range plasmid pBBR1 from Bordetella bronchiseptica; requires the pBBR1 Rep protein for replication
   2794..2888    -  terminator     lambda t0 terminator: transcription terminator from phage lambda
   2922..3713    -  CDS            neo: KKA2_KLEPN - Also known as kan, nptII. Experimental evidence at protein level: Swiss-Prot protein existence level 1. Resistance to kanamycin, neomycin, paromomycin, ribostamycin, butirosin and gentamicin B. From Klebsiella pneumoniae.
   3745..3849    -  CDS            tnpA (fragment): TN5P_ECOLX - Also known as tnp. Experimental evidence at protein level: Swiss-Prot protein existence level 1. Mediates transposition of transposon Tn5 by a 'cut and paste' mechanism. First, the monomeric transposase binds the 19 bp inverted DNA repeats flanking the transposon. Then, dimerization of the DNA- bound transposase creates a synaptic DNA complex. After nicking of the first DNA strand, excision of the transposon proceeds through a series of intermediates. The transposase then mediates the insertion of the transposon at a new site by strand transfer. The activity of the wild- type tran
