[The description below was written by a language model from this plasmid's Addgene catalogue record and pLannotate feature annotations shown in this document.]
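Description:
pBBR6k-con-GFPuv is a small (about 3.8 kb) broad-host-range bacterial expression plasmid built by Gibson assembly on the pSEVA234 backbone. It replicates through the pBBR1 oriV together with its cognate pBBR1 Rep protein, a system from Bordetella bronchiseptica that functions in many Gram-negative hosts. The record lists it as low copy, propagated in E. coli DH5alpha. Selection is by kanamycin, conferred by the neo/nptII aminoglycoside phosphotransferase gene, which is followed by a lambda t0 terminator. A short Tn5 transposase fragment next to the marker and a partial tetracycline efflux gene upstream of the promoter appear to be non-functional remnants of earlier cloning. The depositor notes a single mismatch in oriV between their sequence file and the repository's quality-control sequence, said not to affect function.

The payload is GFPuv, an Aequorea victoria GFP variant that the automated annotation labels as a related GFP derivative. It is driven by the LlacO-1 promoter. In the feature table this promoter appears as two lac operators adjoining a fragment matched to the phage lambda PL-derived PLtetO-1 promoter, consistent with the shared PL core of that synthetic promoter family. No lacI gene is annotated on the plasmid, so in hosts lacking substantial lac repressor the promoter would be unrepressed, which fits the stated purpose of constitutive expression. Transcription ends at tandem rrnB T1 and T7Te terminators, insulating the reporter from the replication module.

The associated publication concerns genetic tools for reliable gene expression and recombineering in Pseudomonas putida. This suggests the plasmid serves as a constitutive fluorescent reporter for characterising expression from the BBR1 origin in that organism, probably alongside related constructs.
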