Addgene plasmid #106387: pBBR6k-con-GFPuv
Purpose: Constitutive LlacO-1 promoter expressing gfpuv on BBR1 origin
Depositing lab: Brian Pfleger. Depositing organization: University of Wisconsin, Madison. Publication: Genetic tools for reliable gene expression and recombineering in Pseudomonas putida. Cook TB, Rand JM, Nurani W, Courtney DK, Liu SA, Pfleger BF. J Ind Microbiol Biotechnol. 2018 Jan 3. pii: 10.1007/s10295-017-2001-5. doi: 10.1007/s10295-017-2001-5. PubMed 29299733.
Backbone
  Vector backbone: pSEVA234
  Vector type: Bacterial Expression
Growth in bacteria
  Bacterial resistance: Kanamycin, 50 μg/mL
  Growth temperature: 37°C
  Growth strain: DH5alpha
  Copy number: Low Copy
Gene/Insert
  Gene/Insert name: GFPuv
  Species: Synthetic
  Promoter: LlacO-1
  Cloning method: Gibson Cloning
  Sequencing primers: 5′ na
Terms and licenses: Academic/Nonprofit Terms; Industry Terms: Not Available to Industry
Depositor comments: Please note: 1 mismatch in pBBR1 oriV was found between the depositor's genbank file and Addgene's quality control sequence. This mismatch does not affect plasmid function.
How to cite: pBBR6k-con-GFPuv was a gift from Brian Pfleger (Addgene plasmid # 106387 ; http://n2t.net/addgene:106387 ; RRID:Addgene_106387)
